Addgene plasmid #167122: p35S_GFP-GUS
Purpose: Plant binary expression vector containing mGFP5-GUS fusion reporter under CaMV 35S promoter.
Depositing lab: Arturo Marí-Ordóñez & Olivier Voinnet. Publication: A genome-wide transcriptome and translatome analysis of Arabidopsis transposons identifies a unique and conserved genome expression strategy for Ty1/Copia retroelements. Oberlin S, Sarazin A, Chevalier C, Voinnet O, Mari-Ordonez A. Genome Res. 2017 Sep;27(9):1549-1562. doi: 10.1101/gr.220723.117. Epub 2017 Aug 7. PubMed 28784835.
Backbone
  Vector backbone: pB7m34GW
  Backbone manufacturer: Invitrogen
  Backbone size w/o insert (bp): 8000
  Total vector size (bp): 11934
  Vector type: Plant Expression
  Selectable markers: Basta
Growth in bacteria
  Bacterial resistance: Spectinomycin, 50 μg/mL
  Growth temperature: 37°C
  Growth strain: DH5alpha
  Copy number: High Copy
Gene/Insert
  Gene/Insert name: GFP-GUS (alt names: mGFP5; beta-glucuronidase)
  Insert size (bp): 2562
  Promoter: CaMV 35S
  Tag / fusion protein: mGFP5, GUS
  Cloning method: Gateway Cloning
  Sequencing primers: 5′ TTCGACGGAGAAGGTGACGATAC; 3′ TTGGTGAAGATATCCGCCAACTG
Terms and licenses: Academic/Nonprofit Terms; Industry Terms: Not Available to Industry
How to cite: p35S_GFP-GUS was a gift from Arturo Marí-Ordóñez & Olivier Voinnet (Addgene plasmid # 167122 ; http://n2t.net/addgene:167122 ; RRID:Addgene_167122)
