[The description below was written by a language model from this plasmid's Addgene catalogue record and pLannotate feature annotations shown in this document.]
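Description:
p35S_GFP-GUS is a plant binary expression vector of about 11.9 kb, built by Gateway recombination in the pB7m34GW multisite destination backbone and intended for Agrobacterium-mediated T-DNA delivery into plants. In E. coli it replicates from a high-copy ColE1/pUC-type origin (with the pBR322 bom region), while the pVS1 oriV, RepA and StaA functions support replication and stable maintenance in Agrobacterium. Bacterial selection is by spectinomycin through the aadA (SmR) gene, which lies outside the T-DNA borders.

Between the nopaline-type right and left border repeats sit two plant expression units. The reporter unit is driven by the strong constitutive CaMV 35S promoter, followed by a fragment of the TMV Ω translational enhancer. It then runs through an attB1 site into an Aequorea GFP-family coding sequence, which the catalogue identifies as mGFP5 although the automated annotation labels it as a related variant. This is fused upstream of the E. coli uidA (β-glucuronidase, GUS) coding sequence, and the unit ends with attB2 and a CaMV polyadenylation signal. The attB4, attB1 and attB2 scars reflect multisite Gateway assembly, with the promoter module lying between attB4 and attB1. The second unit, a NOS promoter driving bar with a NOS terminator, provides phosphinothricin acetyltransferase, allowing selection of transformed plants with Basta (glufosinate).

The fusion gives both a fluorescent and a histochemical/enzymatic readout from a single constitutively expressed transcript. The associated publication concerns Arabidopsis transposon expression, but the record does not state the vector's specific role there. The depositor and sequencing-derived records differ slightly in length but show the same feature layout.
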