Features (pLannotate 1.2.2; 26 found; start..end, strand, type, name):
     15..33      +  promoter       SP6 promoter: promoter for bacteriophage SP6 RNA polymerase
    680..1024    +  promoter       CaMV 35S promoter: strong constitutive promoter from cauliflower mosaic virus
    977..1023    +  promoter       minimal CaMV 35S promoter: minimal 35S promoter from cauliflower mosaic virus
   1065..1090    +  misc_feature   TMV Ω (fragment): translational enhancer from the tobacco mosaic virus 5'-leader sequence (Gallie et al., 1988)
   1133..1157    +  protein_bind   attB1: mutant version of attB; recombination site for the Gateway® BP reaction BP Clonase™
   1158..1871    +  CDS            P11: P11 is a basic (constitutively fluorescent) cyan fluorescent protein published in 1994, derived from Aequorea victoria.
   1908..3716    +  CDS            uidA: BGLR_ECOLI - Also known as gurA, gusA. Experimental evidence at protein level: Swiss-Prot protein existence level 1. From Escherichia coli (strain K12).
   3720..3744    -  protein_bind   attB2: mutant version of attB; recombination site for the Gateway® BP reaction BP Clonase™
   3863..4022    +  polyA_signal   CaMV poly(A) signal (fragment): cauliflower mosaic virus polyadenylation signal
   4049..4070    -  misc_feature   MCS (fragment): pUC18/19 multiple cloning site
   4160..4339    +  promoter       NOS promoter: nopaline synthase promoter
   4381..4929    +  CDS            bar: PAT_STRHY - Experimental evidence at protein level: Swiss-Prot protein existence level 1. Inactivates phosphinothricin (PPT) by transfer of an acetyl group from acetyl CoA. Can also acetylate demethylphosphinothricin but not PTT or glutamate. This enzyme is an effector of phosphinothricin tripeptide (PTT or bialaphos) resistance. From Streptomyces hygroscopicus. Introduced by genetic manipulation and expressed in glufosinate-tolerant maize by Dekalb Genetics.
   4952..5207    +  terminator     NOS terminator: nopaline synthase terminator and poly(A) signal
   5300..5324    -  misc_feature   LB T-DNA repeat: left border repeat from nopaline C58 T-DNA
   5562..5699    -  CDS            int (fragment): INT2_ECOLX - Protein inferred from homology: Swiss-Prot protein existence level 3. Putative integrase believed to be involved in the insertion of antibiotic resistance genes into plasmids and transposons. From Escherichia coli.
   5789..5845    +  CDS            GmR (fragment): gentamycin acetyltransferase; aacC1; confers resistance to gentamycin
   5856..6643    +  CDS            SmR (fragment): aminoglycoside adenylyltransferase (Murphy, 1985); aadA; confers resistance to spectinomycin and streptomycin
   6887..7475    +  rep_origin     ori: high-copy-number ColE1/pMB1/pBR322/pUC origin of replication
   7661..7801    -  misc_feature   bom: basis of mobility region from pBR322
   7903..7942    -  CDS            rop (fragment): Rop protein, which maintains plasmids at low copy number; rop
   8145..8339    -  rep_origin     pVS1 oriV: origin of replication for the Pseudomonas plasmid pVS1 (Heeb et al., 2000)
   8405..9473    -  CDS            pVS1 RepA (fragment): replication protein from the Pseudomonas plasmid pVS1 (Heeb et al., 2000)
   9906..10535   -  CDS            pVS1 StaA: stability protein from the Pseudomonas plasmid pVS1 (Heeb et al., 2000)
  11095..11496   -  CDS            Y4CG_SINFN (fragment): Protein inferred from homology: Swiss-Prot protein existence level 3. From Sinorhizobium fredii (strain NBRC 101917 / NGR234).
  11835..11859   -  misc_feature   RB T-DNA repeat: right border repeat from nopaline C58 T-DNA
  11928..14      +  protein_bind   attB4 (across the origin): mutant version of attB; core recombination site for the Gateway® BP reaction BP Clonase™
>Addgene plasmid #167122 | p35S_GFP-GUS | depositor full sequence | sequence record 324475 | p35S_GFP-GUS sequence 11934 bps
GTATAGAAAAGTTGATTTAGGTGACACTATAGAATACTCAAGCTATGCATCCAACGCGTTGGGAGCTCTC
CCATATGGTCGAGATCTCCTTTGCCCCGGAGATCACCATGGACGACTTTCTCTATCTCTACGATCTAGGA
AGAAAGTTCGACGGAGAAGGTGACGATACCATGTTCACCACCGATAATGAGAAGATTAGCCTCTTCAATT
TCAGAAAGAATGCTGACCCACAGATGGTTAGAGAGGCCTACGCGGCAGGTCTCATCAAGACGATCTACCC
GAGTAATAATCTCCAGGAGATCAAATACCTTCCCAAGAAGGTTAAAGATGCAGTCAAAAGATTCAGGACT
AACTGCATCAAGAACACAGAGAAAGATATATTTCTCAAGATCAGAAGTACTATTCCAGTATGGACGATTC
AAGGCTTGCTTCATAAACCAAGGCAAGTAATAGAGATTGGAGTCTCTAAGAAAGTAGTTCCTACTGAATC
AAAGGCCATGGAGTCAAAAATTCAGATCGAGGATCTAACAGAACTCGCCGTGAAGACTGGCGAACAGTTC
ATACAGAGTCTTTTACGACTCAATGACAAGAAGAAAATCTTCGTCAACATGGTGGAGCACGACACTCTCG
TCTACTCCAAGAATATCAAAGATACAGTCTCAGAAGACCAAAGGGCTATTGAGACTTTTCAACAAAGGGT
AATATCGGGAAACCTCCTCGGATTCCATTGCCCAGCTATCTGTCACTTCATCAAAAGGACAGTAGAAAAG
GAAGGTGGCACCTACAAATGCCATCATTGCGATAAAGGAAAGGCTATCGTTCAAGATGCCTCTGCCGACA
GTGGTCCCAAAGATGGACCCCCACCCACGAGGAGCATCGTGGAAAAAGAAGACGTTCCAACCACGTCTTC
AAAGCAAGTGGATTGATGTGATATCTCCACTGACGTAAGGGATGACGCACAATCCCACTATCCTTCGCAA
GACCCTTCCTCTATATAAGGAAGTTCATTTCATTTGGAGAGGACTGCAGGACGATCCGTATTTTTACAAC
AATTACCACAACAAAACAAACAACAAACAACATTACAATTTACTATTCTAGTCGACCTGCAGGCGGCCGC
ACTAGTGATATCACAAGTTTGTACAAAAAAGCAGGCTATGAGTAAAGGAGAAGAACTTTTCACTGGAGTT
GTCCCAATTCTTGTTGAATTAGATGGTGATGTTAATGGGCACAAATTTTCTGTCAGTGGAGAGGGTGAAG
GTGATGCAACATACGGAAAACTTACCCTTAAATTTATTTGCACTACTGGAAAACTACCTGTTCCATGGCC
AACCCTGGTCACCACCCTGACCTACGGCGTGCAGTGCTTCTCCCGTTACCCTGATCATATGAAGCGGCAC
GACTTCTTCAAGAGCGCCATGCCTGAGGGATACGTGCAGGAGAGGACCATCTTCTTCAAGGACGACGGGA
ACTACAAGACACGTGCTGAAGTCAAGTTTGAGGGAGACACCCTCGTCAACAGGATCGAGCTTAAGGGAAT
CGATTTCAAGGAGGACGGAAACATCCTCGGCCACAAGTTGGAATACAACTACAACTCCCACAACGTATAC
ATCATGGCCGACAAGCAAAAGAACGGCATCAAAGCCAACTTCAAGACCCGCCACAACATCGAAGACGGCG
GCGTGCAACTCGCTGATCATTATCAACAAAATACTCCAATTGGCGATGGCCCTGTCCTTTTACCAGACAA
CCATTACCTGTCCACACAATCTGCCCTTTCGAAAGATCCCAACGAAAAGAGAGACCACATGGTCCTTCTT
GAGTTTGTAACAGCTGCTGGGATTACACATGGCATGGTAGAACTATACAAACTCGAGGCAGCTGCAGCTG
CAGCTGCAGCTCCTAGGATGTTACGTCCTGTAGAAACCCCAACCCGTGAAATCAAAAAACTCGACGGCCT
GTGGGCATTCAGTCTGGATCGCGAAAACTGTGGAATTGATCAGCGTTGGTGGGAAAGCGCGTTACAAGAA
AGCCGGGCAATTGCTGTGCCAGGCAGTTTTAACGATCAGTTCGCCGATGCAGATATTCGTAATTATGCGG
GCAACGTCTGGTATCAGCGCGAAGTCTTTATACCGAAAGGTTGGGCAGGCCAGCGTATCGTGCTGCGTTT
CGATGCGGTCACTCATTACGGCAAAGTGTGGGTCAATAATCAGGAAGTGATGGAGCATCAGGGCGGCTAT
ACGCCATTTGAAGCCGATGTCACGCCGTATGTTATTGCCGGGAAAAGTGTACGTATCACCGTTTGTGTGA
ACAACGAACTGAACTGGCAGACTATCCCGCCGGGAATGGTGATTACCGACGAAAACGGCAAGAAAAAGCA
GTCTTACTTCCATGATTTCTTTAACTATGCCGGAATCCATCGCAGCGTAATGCTCTACACCACGCCGAAC
ACCTGGGTGGACGATATCACCGTGGTGACGCATGTCGCGCAAGACTGTAACCACGCGTCTGTTGACTGGC
AGGTGGTGGCCAATGGTGATGTCAGCGTTGAACTGCGTGATGCGGATCAACAGGTGGTTGCAACTGGACA
AGGCACTAGCGGGACTTTGCAAGTGGTGAATCCGCACCTCTGGCAACCGGGTGAAGGTTATCTCTATGAA
CTGTGCGTCACAGCCAAAAGCCAGACAGAGTGTGATATCTACCCGCTTCGCGTCGGCATCCGGTCAGTGG
CAGTGAAGGGCGAACAGTTCCTGATTAACCACAAACCGTTCTACTTTACTGGCTTTGGTCGTCATGAAGA
TGCGGACTTGCGTGGCAAAGGATTCGATAACGTGCTGATGGTGCACGACCACGCATTAATGGACTGGATT
GGGGCCAACTCCTACCGTACCTCGCATTACCCTTACGCTGAAGAGATGCTCGACTGGGCAGATGAACATG
GCATCGTGGTGATTGATGAAACTGCTGCTGTCGGCTTTAACCTCTCTTTAGGCATTGGTTTCGAAGCGGG
CAACAAGCCGAAAGAACTGTACAGCGAAGAGGCAGTCAACGGGGAAACTCAGCAAGCGCACTTACAGGCG
ATTAAAGAGCTGATAGCGCGTGACAAAAACCACCCAAGCGTGGTGATGTGGAGTATTGCCAACGAACCGG
ATACCCGTCCGCAAGGTGCACGGGAATATTTCGCGCCACTGGCGGAAGCAACGCGTAAACTCGACCCGAC
GCGTCCGATCACCTGCGTCAATGTAATGTTCTGCGACGCTCACACCGATACCATCAGCGATCTCTTTGAT
GTGCTGTGCCTGAACCGTTATTACGGATGGTATGTCCAAAGCGGCGATTTGGAAACGGCAGAGAAGGTAC
TGGAAAAAGAACTTCTGGCCTGGCAGGAGAAACTGCATCAGCCGATTATCATCACCGAATACGGCGTGGA
TACGTTAGCCGGGCTGCACTCAATGTACACCGACATGTGGAGTGAAGAGTATCAGTGTGCATGGCTGGAT
ATGTATCACCGCGTCTTTGATCGCGTCAGCGCCGTCGTCGGTGAACAGGTATGGAATTTCGCCGATTTTG
CGACCTCGCAAGGCATATTGCGCGTTGGCGGTAACAAGAAAGGGATCTTCACTCGCGACCGCAAACCGAA
GTCGGCGGCTTTTCTGCTGCAAAAACGCTGGACTGGCATGAACTTCGGTGAAAAACCGCAGCAGGGAGGC
AAACAATGAACCCAGCTTTCTTGTACAAAGTGGTGATATCCCGCGGCCATGGCGGCCGGGAGCATGCGAC
GTCGATCTAACTGACTAGCCGCGGCCATGCTAGAGTCCGCAAAAATCACCAGTCTCTCTCTACAAATCTA
TCTCTCTCTATTTTTCTCCAGAATAATGTGTGAGTAGTTCCCAGATAAGGGAATTAGGGTTCTTATAGGG
TTTCGCTCATGTGTTGAGCATATAAGAAACCCTTAGTATGTATTTGTATTTGTAAAATACTTCTATCAAT
AAAATTTCTAATTCCTAAAACCAAAATCCAGTGACCTGCAGGCATGCGACGTCGGGCCCTCTAGAGGATC
CCCGGGTACCCTCGAATTATCATACATGAGAATTAAGGGAGTCACGTTATGACCCCCGCCGATGACGCGG
GACAAGCCGTTTTACGTTTGGAACTGACAGAACCGCAACGTTGAAGGAGCCACTGAGCCGCGGGTTTCTG
GAGTTTAATGAGCTAAGCACATACGTCAGAAACCATTATTGCGCGTTCAAAAGTCGCCTAAGGTCACTAT
CAGCTAGCAAATATTTCTTGTCAAAAATGCTCCACTGACGTTCCATAAATTCCCCTCGGTATCCAATTAG
AGTCTCATATTCACTCTCAACTCGATCGAGGGGATCTACCATGAGCCCAGAACGACGCCCGGCCGACATC
CGCCGTGCCACCGAGGCGGACATGCCGGCGGTCTGCACCATCGTCAACCACTACATCGAGACAAGCACGG
TCAACTTCCGTACCGAGCCGCAGGAACCGCAGGAGTGGACGGACGACCTCGTCCGTCTGCGGGAGCGCTA
TCCCTGGCTCGTCGCCGAGGTGGACGGCGAGGTCGCCGGCATCGCCTACGCGGGTCCCTGGAAGGCACGC
AACGCCTACGACTGGACGGCCGAGTCGACCGTGTACGTCTCCCCCCGCCACCAGCGGACGGGACTGGGCT
CCACGCTCTACACCCACCTGCTGAAGTCCCTGGAGGCACAGGGCTTCAAGAGCGTGGTCGCTGTCATCGG
GCTGCCCAACGACCCGAGCGTGCGCATGCACGAGGCGCTCGGATATGCCCCCCGCGGCATGCTGCGGGCG
GCCGGCTTCAAGCACGGGAACTGGCATGACGTGGGTTTCTGGCAGCTGGACTTCAGCCTGCCGGTGCCGC
CCCGTCCGGTCCTGCCCGTCACCGAAATCTGATGACCCCTAGAGTCAAGCAGATCGTTCAAACATTTGGC
AATAAAGTTTCTTAAGATTGAATCCTGTTGCCGGTCTTGCGATGATTATCATATAATTTCTGTTGAATTA
CGTTAAGCATGTAATAATTAACATGTAATGCATGACGTTATTTATGAGATGGGTTTTTATGATTAGAGTC
CCGCAATTATACATTTAATACGCGATAGAAAACAAAATATAGCGCGCAAACTAGGATAAATTATCGCGCG
CGGTGTCATCTACTATGTTACTAGATCGACCGGCATGCAAGCTGATAATTCAATTCGGCGTTAATTCAGT
ACATTAAAAACGTCCGCAATGTGTTATTAAGTTGTCTAAGCGTCAATTTGTTTACACCACAATATATCCT
GCCACCAGCCAGCCAACAGCTCCCCGACCGGCAGCTCGGCACAAAATCACCACTCGATACAGGCAGCCCA
TCAGTCCGGGACGGCGTCAGCGGGAGAGCCGTTGTAAGGCGGCAGACTTTGCTCATGTTACCGATGCTAT
TCGGAAGAACGGCAACTAAGCTGCCGGGTTTGAAACACGGATGATCTCGCGGAGGGTAGCATGTTGATTG
TAACGATGACAGAGCGTTGCTGCCTGTGATCAATTCGGGCACGAACCCAGTGGACATAAGCCTCGTTCGG
TTCGTAAGCTGTAATGCAAGTAGCGTAACTGCCGTCACGCAACTGGTCCAGAACCTTGACCGAACGCAGC
GGTGGTAACGGCGCAGTGGCGGTTTTCATGGCTTCTTGTTATGACATGTTTTTTTGGGGTACAGTCTATG
CCTCGGGCATCCAAGCAGCAAGCGCGTTACGCCGTGGGTCGATGTTTGATGTTATGGAGCAGCAACGATG
TTACGCAGCAGGGCAGTCGCCCTAAAACAAAGTTAAACATCATGGGGGAAGCGGTGATCGCCGAAGTATC
GACTCAACTATCAGAGGTAGTTGGCGTCATCGAGCGCCATCTCGAACCGACGTTGCTGGCCGTACATTTG
TACGGCTCCGCAGTGGATGGCGGCCTGAAGCCACACAGTGATATTGATTTGCTGGTTACGGTGACCGTAA
GGCTTGATGAAACAACGCGGCGAGCTTTGATCAACGACCTTTTGGAAACTTCGGCTTCCCCTGGAGAGAG
CGAGATTCTCCGCGCTGTAGAAGTCACCATTGTTGTGCACGACGACATCATTCCGTGGCGTTATCCAGCT
AAGCGCGAACTGCAATTTGGAGAATGGCAGCGCAATGACATTCTTGCAGGTATCTTCGAGCCAGCCACGA
TCGACATTGATCTGGCTATCTTGCTGACAAAAGCAAGAGAACATAGCGTTGCCTTGGTAGGTCCAGCGGC
GGAGGAACTCTTTGATCCGGTTCCTGAACAGGATCTATTTGAGGCGCTAAATGAAACCTTAACGCTATGG
AACTCGCCGCCCGACTGGGCTGGCGATGAGCGAAATGTAGTGCTTACGTTGTCCCGCATTTGGTACAGCG
CAGTAACCGGCAAAATCGCGCCGAAGGATGTCGCTGCCGACTGGGCAATGGAGCGCCTGCCGGCCCAGTA
TCAGCCCGTCATACTTGAAGCTAGACAGGCTTATCTTGGACAAGAAGAAGATCGCTTGGCCTCGCGCGCA
GATCAGTTGGAAGAATTTGTCCACTACGTGAAAGGCGAGATCACCAAGGTAGTCGGCAAATAATGTCTAG
CTAGAAATTCGTTCAAGCCGACGCCGCTTCGCCGGCGTTAACTCAAGCGATTAGATGCACTAAGCACATA
ATTGCTCACAGCCAAACTATCAGGTCAAGTCTGCTTTTATTATTTTTAAGCGTGCATAATAAGCCCTACA
CAAATTGGGAGATATATCATGCATGACCAAAATCCCTTAACGTGAGTTTTCGTTCCACTGAGCGTCAGAC
CCCGTAGAAAAGATCAAAGGATCTTCTTGAGATCCTTTTTTTCTGCGCGTAATCTGCTGCTTGCAAACAA
AAAAACCACCGCTACCAGCGGTGGTTTGTTTGCCGGATCAAGAGCTACCAACTCTTTTTCCGAAGGTAAC
TGGCTTCAGCAGAGCGCAGATACCAAATACTGTCCTTCTAGTGTAGCCGTAGTTAGGCCACCACTTCAAG
AACTCTGTAGCACCGCCTACATACCTCGCTCTGCTAATCCTGTTACCAGTGGCTGCTGCCAGTGGCGATA
AGTCGTGTCTTACCGGGTTGGACTCAAGACGATAGTTACCGGATAAGGCGCAGCGGTCGGGCTGAACGGG
GGGTTCGTGCACACAGCCCAGCTTGGAGCGAACGACCTACACCGAACTGAGATACCTACAGCGTGAGCTA
TGAGAAAGCGCCACGCTTCCCGAAGGGAGAAAGGCGGACAGGTATCCGGTAAGCGGCAGGGTCGGAACAG
GAGAGCGCACGAGGGAGCTTCCAGGGGGAAACGCCTGGTATCTTTATAGTCCTGTCGGGTTTCGCCACCT
CTGACTTGAGCGTCGATTTTTGTGATGCTCGTCAGGGGGGCGGAGCCTATGGAAAAACGCCAGCAACGCG
GCCTTTTTACGGTTCCTGGCCTTTTGCTGGCCTTTTGCTCACATGTTCTTTCCTGCGTTATCCCCTGATT
CTGTGGATAACCGTATTACCGCCTTTGAGTGAGCTGATACCGCTCGCCGCAGCCGAACGACCGAGCGCAG
CGAGTCAGTGAGCGAGGAAGCGGAAGAGCGCCTGATGCGGTATTTTCTCCTTACGCATCTGTGCGGTATT
TCACACCGCATATGGTGCACTCTCAGTACAATCTGCTCTGATGCCGCATAGTTAAGCCAGTATACACTCC
GCTATCGCTACGTGACTGGGTCATGGCTGCGCCCCGACACCCGCCAACACCCGCTGACGCGCCCTGACGG
GCTTGTCTGCTCCCGGCATCCGCTTACAGACAAGCTGTGACCGTCTCCGGGAGCTGCATGTGTCAGAGGT
TTTCACCGTCATCACCGAAACGCGCGAGGCAGGGTGCCTTGATGTGGGCGCCGGCGGTCGAGTGGCGACG
GCGCGGCTTGTCCGCGCCCTGGTAGATTGCCTGGCCGTAGGCCAGCCATTTTTGAGCGGCCAGCGGCCGC
GATAGGCCGACGCGAAGCGGCGGGGCGTAGGGAGCGCAGCGACCGAAGGGTAGGCGCTTTTTGCAGCTCT
TCGGCTGTGCGCTGGCCAGACAGTTATGCACAGGCCAGGCGGGTTTTAAGAGTTTTAATAAGTTTTAAAG
AGTTTTAGGCGGAAAAATCGCCTTTTTTCTCTTTTATATCAGTCACTTACATGTGTGACCGGTTCCCAAT
GTACGGCTTTGGGTTCCCAATGTACGGGTTCCGGTTCCCAATGTACGGCTTTGGGTTCCCAATGTACGTG
CTATCCACAGGAAAGAGACCTTTTCGACCTTTTTCCCCTGCTAGGGCAATTTGCCCTAGCATCTGCTCCG
TACATTAGGAACCGGCGGATGCTTCGCCCTCGATCAGGTTGCGGTAGCGCATGACTAGGATCGGGCCAGC
CTGCCCCGCCTCCTCCTTCAAATCGTACTCCGGCAGGTCATTTGACCCGATCAGCTTGCGCACGGTGAAA
CAGAACTTCTTGAACTCTCCGGCGCTGCCACTGCGTTCGTAGATCGTCTTGAACAACCATCTGGCTTCTG
CCTTGCCTGCGGCGCGGCGTGCCAGGCGGTAGAGAAAACGGCCGATGCCGGGATCGATCAAAAAGTAATC
GGGGTGAACCGTCAGCACGTCCGGGTTCTTGCCTTCTGTGATCTCGCGGTACATCCAATCAGCTAGCTCG
ATCTCGATGTACTCCGGCCGCCCGGTTTCGCTCTTTACGATCTTGTAGCGGCTAATCAAGGCTTCACCCT
CGGATACCGTCACCAGGCGGCCGTTCTTGGCCTTCTTCGTACGCTGCATGGCAACGTGCGTGGTGTTTAA
CCGAATGCAGGTTTCTACCAGGTCGTCTTTCTGCTTTCCGCCATCGGCTCGCCGGCAGAACTTGAGTACG
TCCGCAACGTGTGGACGGAACACGCGGCCGGGCTTGTCTCCCTTCCCTTCCCGGTATCGGTTCATGGATT
CGGTTAGATGGGAAACCGCCATCAGTACCAGGTCGTAATCCCACACACTGGCCATGCCGGCCGGCCCTGC
GGAAACCTCTACGTGCCCGTCTGGAAGCTCGTAGCGGATCACCTCGCCAGCTCGTCGGTCACGCTTCGAC
AGACGGAAAACGGCCACGTCCATGATGCTGCGACTATCGCGGGTGCCCACGTCATAGAGCATCGGAACGA
AAAAATCTGGTTGCTCGTCGCCCTTGGGCGGCTTCCTAATCGACGGCGCACCGGCTGCCGGCGGTTGCCG
GGATTCTTTGCGGATTCGATCAGCGGCCGCTTGCCACGATTCACCGGGGCGTGCTTCTGCCTCGATGCGT
TGCCGCTGGGCGGCCTGCGCGGCCTTCAACTTCTCCACCAGGTCATCACCCAGCGCCGCGCCGATTTGTA
CCGGGCCGGATGGTTTGCGACCGTCACGCCGATTCCTCGGGCTTGGGGGTTCCAGTGCCATTGCAGGGCC
GGCAGACAACCCAGCCGCTTACGCCTGGCCAACCGCCCGTTCCTCCACACATGGGGCATTCCACGGCGTC
GGTGCCTGGTTGTTCTTGATTTTCCATGCCGCCTCCTTTAGCCGCTAAAATTCATCTACTCATTTATTCA
TTTGCTCATTTACTCTGGTAGCTGCGCGATGTATTCAGATAGCAGCTCGGTAATGGTCTTGCCTTGGCGT
ACCGCGTACATCTTCAGCTTGGTGTGATCCTCCGCCGGCAACTGAAAGTTGACCCGCTTCATGGCTGGCG
TGTCTGCCAGGCTGGCCAACGTTGCAGCCTTGCTGCTGCGTGCGCTCGGACGGCCGGCACTTAGCGTGTT
TGTGCTTTTGCTCATTTTCTCTTTACCTCATTAACTCAAATGAGTTTTGATTTAATTTCAGCGGCCAGCG
CCTGGACCTCGCGGGCAGCGTCGCCCTCGGGTTCTGATTCAAGAACGGTTGTGCCGGCGGCGGCAGTGCC
TGGGTAGCTCACGCGCTGCGTGATACGGGACTCAAGAATGGGCAGCTCGTACCCGGCCAGCGCCTCGGCA
ACCTCACCGCCGATGCGCGTGCCTTTGATCGCCCGCGACACGACAAAGGCCGCTTGTAGCCTTCCATCCG
TGACCTCAATGCGCTGCTTAACCAGCTCCACCAGGTCGGCGGTGGCCCATATGTCGTAAGGGCTTGGCTG
CACCGGAATCAGCACGAAGTCGGCTGCCTTGATCGCGGACACAGCCAAGTCCGCCGCCTGGGGCGCTCCG
TCGATCACTACGAAGTCGCGCCGGCCGATGGCCTTCACGTCGCGGTCAATCGTCGGGCGGTCGATGCCGA
CAACGGTTAGCGGTTGATCTTCCCGCACGGCCGCCCAATCGCGGGCACTGCCCTGGGGATCGGAATCGAC
TAACAGAACATCGGCCCCGGCGAGTTGCAGGGCGCGGGCTAGATGGGTTGCGATGGTCGTCTTGCCTGAC
CCGCCTTTCTGGTTAAGTACAGCGATAACCTTCATGCGTTCCCCTTGCGTATTTGTTTATTTACTCATCG
CATCATATACGCAGCGACCGCATGACGCAAGCTGTTTTACTCAAATACACATCACCTTTTTAGACGGCGG
CGCTCGGTTTCTTCAGCGGCCAAGCTGGCCGGCCAGGCCGCCAGCTTGGCATCAGACAAACCGGCCAGGA
TTTCATGCAGCCGCACGGTTGAGACGTGCGCGGGCGGCTCGAACACGTACCCGGCCGCGATCATCTCCGC
CTCGATCTCTTCGGTAATGAAAAACGGTTCGTCCTGGCCGTCCTGGTGCGGTTTCATGCTTGTTCCTCTT
GGCGTTCATTCTCGGCGGCCGCCAGGGCGTCGGCCTCGGTCAATGCGTCCTCACGGAAGGCACCGCGCCG
CCTGGCCTCGGTGGGCGTCACTTCCTCGCTGCGCTCAAGTGCGCGGTACAGGGTCGAGCGATGCACGCCA
AGCAGTGCAGCCGCCTCTTTCACGGTGCGGCCTTCCTGGTCGATCAGCTCGCGGGCGTGCGCGATCTGTG
CCGGGGTGAGGGTAGGGCGGGGGCCAAACTTCACGCCTCGGGCCTTGGCGGCCTCGCGCCCGCTCCGGGT
GCGGTCGATGATTAGGGAACGCTCGAACTCGGCAATGCCGGCGAACACGGTCAACACCATGCGGCCGGCC
GGCGTGGTGGTGTCGGCCCACGGCTCTGCCAGGCTACGCAGGCCCGCGCCGGCCTCCTGGATGCGCTCGG
CAATGTCCAGTAGGTCGCGGGTGCTGCGGGCCAGGCGGTCTAGCCTGGTCACTGTCACAACGTCGCCAGG
GCGTAGGTGGTCAAGCATCCTGGCCAGCTCCGGGCGGTCGCGCCTGGTGCCGGTGATCTTCTCGGAAAAC
AGCTTGGTGCAGCCGGCCGCGTGCAGTTCGGCCCGTTGGTTGGTCAAGTCCTGGTCGTCGGTGCTGACGC
GGGCATAGCCCAGCAGGCCAGCGGCGGCGCTCTTGTTCATGGCGTAATGTCTCCGGTTCTAGTCGCAAGT
ATTCTACTTTATGCGACTAAAACACGCGACAAGAAAACGCCAGGAAAAGGGCAGGGCGGCAGCCTGTCGC
GTAACTTAGGACTTGTGCGACATGTCGTTTTCAGAAGACGGCTGCACTGAACGTCAGAAGCCGACTGCAC
TATAGCAGCGGAGGGGTTGGATCAAAGTACTTTGATCCCGAGGGGAACCCTGTGGTTGGCATGCACATAC
AAATGGACGAACGGATAAACCTTTTCACGCCCTTTTAAATATCCGTTATTCTAATAAACGCTCTTTTCTC
TTAGGTTTACCCGCCAATATATCCTGTCAAACACTGATAGTTTAAACTGAAGGCGGGAAACGACAATCTG
ATCCAAGCTCAAGCTAAGCTTGAGCTCCAACTTT
