Features (pLannotate 1.2.2; 26 found; start..end, strand, type, name):
      1..19      +  promoter       SP6 promoter: promoter for bacteriophage SP6 RNA polymerase
    679..1023    +  promoter       CaMV 35S promoter: strong constitutive promoter from cauliflower mosaic virus
    976..1022    +  promoter       minimal CaMV 35S promoter: minimal 35S promoter from cauliflower mosaic virus
   1055..1080    +  misc_feature   TMV Ω (fragment): translational enhancer from the tobacco mosaic virus 5'-leader sequence (Gallie et al., 1988)
   1125..1145    +  protein_bind   attB1: mutant version of attB; core recombination site for the Gateway® BP reaction BP Clonase™
   1149..1862    +  CDS            P11: P11 is a basic (constitutively fluorescent) cyan fluorescent protein published in 1994, derived from Aequorea victoria.
   1899..3707    +  CDS            uidA: BGLR_ECOLI - Also known as gurA, gusA. Experimental evidence at protein level: Swiss-Prot protein existence level 1. From Escherichia coli (strain K12).
   3711..3735    -  protein_bind   attB2: mutant version of attB; recombination site for the Gateway® BP reaction BP Clonase™
   3854..4013    +  polyA_signal   CaMV poly(A) signal (fragment): cauliflower mosaic virus polyadenylation signal
   4040..4062    -  misc_feature   MCS (fragment): pUC18/19 multiple cloning site
   4155..4334    +  promoter       NOS promoter: nopaline synthase promoter
   4376..4924    +  CDS            bar: PAT_STRHY - Experimental evidence at protein level: Swiss-Prot protein existence level 1. Inactivates phosphinothricin (PPT) by transfer of an acetyl group from acetyl CoA. Can also acetylate demethylphosphinothricin but not PTT or glutamate. This enzyme is an effector of phosphinothricin tripeptide (PTT or bialaphos) resistance. From Streptomyces hygroscopicus. Introduced by genetic manipulation and expressed in glufosinate-tolerant maize by Dekalb Genetics.
   4947..5199    +  terminator     NOS terminator: nopaline synthase terminator and poly(A) signal
   5292..5316    -  misc_feature   LB T-DNA repeat: left border repeat from nopaline C58 T-DNA
   5575..5598    +  promoter       Pc promoter (fragment): intI1 (promoter lies within the coding sequence); class 1 integron promoter
   5774..5830    +  CDS            GmR (fragment): gentamycin acetyltransferase; aacC1; confers resistance to gentamycin
   5841..6628    +  CDS            SmR (fragment): aminoglycoside adenylyltransferase (Murphy, 1985); aadA; confers resistance to spectinomycin and streptomycin
   6874..7462    +  rep_origin     ori: high-copy-number ColE1/pMB1/pBR322/pUC origin of replication
   7648..7788    -  misc_feature   bom: basis of mobility region from pBR322
   7890..7929    -  CDS            rop (fragment): Rop protein, which maintains plasmids at low copy number; rop
   8132..8326    -  rep_origin     pVS1 oriV: origin of replication for the Pseudomonas plasmid pVS1 (Heeb et al., 2000)
   8392..9465    -  CDS            pVS1 RepA: replication protein from the Pseudomonas plasmid pVS1 (Heeb et al., 2000)
   9894..10523   -  CDS            pVS1 StaA: stability protein from the Pseudomonas plasmid pVS1 (Heeb et al., 2000)
  11083..11484   -  CDS            Y4CG_SINFN (fragment): Protein inferred from homology: Swiss-Prot protein existence level 3. From Sinorhizobium fredii (strain NBRC 101917 / NGR234).
  11854..11878   -  misc_feature   RB T-DNA repeat: right border repeat from nopaline C58 T-DNA
  11947..11967   +  protein_bind   attB4: mutant version of attB; core recombination site for the Gateway® BP reaction BP Clonase™
>Addgene plasmid #167122 | p35S_GFP-GUS | addgene full sequence | sequence record 333679 | Addgene NGS Result
ATTTAGGTGACACTATAGAATACTCAAGCTATGCATCCAACGCGTTGGGAGCTCTCCCATATGGTCGACT
AGAGCCAAGCTGATCTCCTTTGCCCCGGAGATCACCATGGACGACTTTCTCTATCTCTACGATCTAGGAA
GAAAGTTCGACGGAGAAGGTGACGATACCATGTTCACCACCGATAATGAGAAGATTAGCCTCTTCAATTT
CAGAAAGAATGCTGACCCACAGATGGTTAGAGAGGCCTACGCGGCAGGTCTCATCAAGACGATCTACCCG
AGTAATAATCTCCAGGAGATCAAATACCTTCCCAAGAAGGTTAAAGATGCAGTCAAAAGATTCAGGACTA
ACTGCATCAAGAACACAGAGAAAGATATATTTCTCAAGATCAGAAGTACTATTCCAGTATGGACGATTCA
AGGCTTGCTTCATAAACCAAGGCAAGTAATAGAGATTGGAGTCTCTAAGAAAGTAGTTCCTACTGAATCA
AAGGCCATGGAGTCAAAAATTCAGATCGAGGATCTAACAGAACTCGCCGTGAAGACTGGCGAACAGTTCA
TACAGAGTCTTTTACGACTCAATGACAAGAAGAAAATCTTCGTCAACATGGTGGAGCACGACACTCTCGT
CTACTCCAAGAATATCAAAGATACAGTCTCAGAAGACCAAAGGGCTATTGAGACTTTTCAACAAAGGGTA
ATATCGGGAAACCTCCTCGGATTCCATTGCCCAGCTATCTGTCACTTCATCAAAAGGACAGTAGAAAAGG
AAGGTGGCACCTACAAATGCCATCATTGCGATAAAGGAAAGGCTATCGTTCAAGATGCCCCTGCCGACAG
TGGTCCCAAAGATGGACCCCCACCCACGAGGAGCATCGTGGAAAAAGAAGACGTTCCAACCACGTCTTCA
AAGCAAGTGGATTGATGTGATATCTCCACTGACGTAAGGGATGACGCACAATCCCACTATCCTTCGCAAG
ACCCTTCCTCTATATAAGGAAGTTCATTTCATTTGGAGAGGACTCCGGTATTTTTACAACAATTACCACA
ACAAAACAAACAACAAACAACATTACAATTTACTATTCTAGTCGACCTGCAGGCGGCCGCACTAGTGATA
TCAGCAAGTTTGTACAAAAAAGCAGGCTATGAGTAAAGGAGAAGAACTTTTCACTGGAGTTGTCCCAATT
CTTGTTGAATTAGATGGTGATGTTAATGGGCACAAATTTTCTGTCAGTGGAGAGGGTGAAGGTGATGCAA
CATACGGAAAACTTACCCTTAAATTTATTTGCACTACTGGAAAACTACCTGTTCCATGGCCAACCCTGGT
CACCACCCTGACCTACGGCGTGCAGTGCTTCTCCCGTTACCCTGATCATATGAAGCGGCACGACTTCTTC
AAGAGCGCCATGCCTGAGGGATACGTGCAGGAGAGGACCATCTTCTTCAAGGACGACGGGAACTACAAGA
CACGTGCTGAAGTCAAGTTTGAGGGAGACACCCTCGTCAACAGGATCGAGCTTAAGGGAATCGATTTCAA
GGAGGACGGAAACATCCTCGGCCACAAGTTGGAATACAACTACAACTCCCACAACGTATACATCATGGCC
GACAAGCAAAAGAACGGCATCAAAGCCAACTTCAAGACCCGCCACAACATCGAAGACGGCGGCGTGCAAC
TCGCTGATCATTATCAACAAAATACTCCAATTGGCGATGGCCCTGTCCTTTTACCAGACAACCATTACCT
GTCCACACAATCTGCCCTTTCGAAAGATCCCAACGAAAAGAGAGACCACATGGTCCTTCTTGAGTTTGTA
ACAGCTGCTGGGATTACACATGGCATGGTAGAACTATACAAACTCGAGGCAGCTGCAGCTGCAGCTGCAG
CTCCTAGGATGTTACGTCCTGTAGAAACCCCAACCCGTGAAATCAAAAAACTCGACGGCCTGTGGGCATT
CAGTCTGGATCGCGAAAACTGTGGAATTGATCAGCGTTGGTGGGAAAGCGCGTTACAAGAAAGCCGGGCA
ATTGCTGTGCCAGGCAGTTTTAACGATCAGTTCGCCGATGCAGATATTCGTAATTATGCGGGCAACGTCT
GGTATCAGCGCGAAGTCTTTATACCGAAAGGTTGGGCAGGCCAGCGTATCGTGCTGCGTTTCGATGCGGT
CACTCATTACGGCAAAGTGTGGGTCAATAATCAGGAAGTGATGGAGCATCAGGGCGGCTATACGCCATTT
GAAGCCGATGTCACGCCGTATGTTATTGCCGGGAAAAGTGTACGTATCACCGTTTGTGTGAACAACGAAC
TGAACTGGCAGACTATCCCGCCGGGAATGGTGATTACCGACGAAAACGGCAAGAAAAAGCAGTCTTACTT
CCATGATTTCTTTAACTATGCCGGAATCCATCGCAGCGTAATGCTCTACACCACGCCGAACACCTGGGTG
GACGATATCACCGTGGTGACGCATGTCGCGCAAGACTGTAACCACGCGTCTGTTGACTGGCAGGTGGTGG
CCAATGGTGATGTCAGCGTTGAACTGCGTGATGCGGATCAACAGGTGGTTGCAACTGGACAAGGCACTAG
CGGGACTTTGCAAGTGGTGAATCCGCACCTCTGGCAACCGGGTGAAGGTTATCTCTATGAACTGTGCGTC
ACAGCCAAAAGCCAGACAGAGTGTGATATCTACCCGCTTCGCGTCGGCATCCGGTCAGTGGCAGTGAAGG
GCGAACAGTTCCTGATTAACCACAAACCGTTCTACTTTACTGGCTTTGGTCGTCATGAAGATGCGGACTT
GCGTGGCAAAGGATTCGATAACGTGCTGATGGTGCACGACCACGCATTAATGGACTGGATTGGGGCCAAC
TCCTACCGTACCTCGCATTACCCTTACGCTGAAGAGATGCTCGACTGGGCAGATGAACATGGCATCGTGG
TGATTGATGAAACTGCTGCTGTCGGCTTTAACCTCTCTTTAGGCATTGGTTTCGAAGCGGGCAACAAGCC
GAAAGAACTGTACAGCGAAGAGGCAGTCAACGGGGAAACTCAGCAAGCGCACTTACAGGCGATTAAAGAG
CTGATAGCGCGTGACAAAAACCACCCAAGCGTGGTGATGTGGAGTATTGCCAACGAACCGGATACCCGTC
CGCAAGGTGCACGGGAATATTTCGCGCCACTGGCGGAAGCAACGCGTAAACTCGACCCGACGCGTCCGAT
CACCTGCGTCAATGTAATGTTCTGCGACGCTCACACCGATACCATCAGCGATCTCTTTGATGTGCTGTGC
CTGAACCGTTATTACGGATGGTATGTCCAAAGCGGCGATTTGGAAACGGCAGAGAAGGTACTGGAAAAAG
AACTTCTGGCCTGGCAGGAGAAACTGCATCAGCCGATTATCATCACCGAATACGGCGTGGATACGTTAGC
CGGGCTGCACTCAATGTACACCGACATGTGGAGTGAAGAGTATCAGTGTGCATGGCTGGATATGTATCAC
CGCGTCTTTGATCGCGTCAGCGCCGTCGTCGGTGAACAGGTATGGAATTTCGCCGATTTTGCGACCTCGC
AAGGCATATTGCGCGTTGGCGGTAACAAGAAAGGGATCTTCACTCGCGACCGCAAACCGAAGTCGGCGGC
TTTTCTGCTGCAAAAACGCTGGACTGGCATGAACTTCGGTGAAAAACCGCAGCAGGGAGGCAAACAATGA
ACCCAGCTTTCTTGTACAAAGTGGTGATATCCCGCGGCCATGGCGGCCGGGAGCATGCGACGTCGATCTA
ACTGACTAGCCGCGGCCATGCTAGAGTCCGCAAAAATCACCAGTCTCTCTCTACAAATCTATCTCTCTCT
ATTTTTCTCCAGAATAATGTGTGAGTAGTTCCCAGATAAGGGAATTAGGGTTCTTATAGGGTTTCGCTCA
TGTGTTGAGCATATAAGAAACCCTTAGTATGTATTTGTATTTGTAAAATACTTCTATCAATAAAATTTCT
AATTCCTAAAACCAAAATCCAGTGACCTGCAGGCATGCGACGTCGGGCCCTCTAGAGGATCCCCGGGTAC
CGCGAATTATCGATCATGAGCGGAGAATTAAGGGAGTCACGTTATGACCCCCGCCGATGACGCGGGACAA
GCCGTTTTACGTTTGGAACTGACAGAACCGCAACGTTGAAGGAGCCACTGAGCCGCGGGTTTCTGGAGTT
TAATGAGCTAAGCACATACGTCAGAAACCATTATTGCGCGTTCAAAAGTCGCCTAAGGTCACTATCAGCT
AGCAAATATTTCTTGTCAAAAATGCTCCACTGACGTTCCATAAATTCCCCTCGGTATCCAATTAGAGTCT
CATATTCACTCTCAACTCGATCGAGGGGATCTACCATGAGCCCAGAACGACGCCCGGCCGACATCCGCCG
TGCCACCGAGGCGGACATGCCGGCGGTCTGCACCATCGTCAACCACTACATCGAGACAAGCACGGTCAAC
TTCCGTACCGAGCCGCAGGAACCGCAGGAGTGGACGGACGACCTCGTCCGTCTGCGGGAGCGCTATCCCT
GGCTCGTCGCCGAGGTGGACGGCGAGGTCGCCGGCATCGCCTACGCGGGTCCCTGGAAGGCACGCAACGC
CTACGACTGGACGGCCGAGTCGACCGTGTACGTCTCCCCCCGCCACCAGCGGACGGGACTGGGCTCCACG
CTCTACACCCACCTGCTGAAGTCCCTGGAGGCACAGGGCTTCAAGAGCGTGGTCGCTGTCATCGGGCTGC
CCAACGACCCGAGCGTGCGCATGCACGAGGCGCTCGGATATGCCCCCCGCGGCATGCTGCGGGCGGCCGG
CTTCAAGCACGGGAACTGGCATGACGTGGGTTTCTGGCAGCTGGACTTCAGCCTGCCGGTGCCGCCCCGT
CCGGTCCTGCCCGTCACCGAAATCTGATGACCCCTAGAGTCAAGCAGATCGTTCAAACATTTGGCAATAA
AGTTTCTTAAGATTGAATCCTGTTGCCGGTCTTGCGATGATTATCATATAATTTCTGTTGAATTACGTTA
AGCATGTAATAATTAACATGTAATGCATGACGTTATTTATGAGATGGGTTTTTATGATTAGAGTCCCGCA
ATTATACATTTAATACGCGATAGAAAACAAAATATAGCGCGCAAACTAGGATAAATTATCGCGCGCGGTG
TCATCTATGTTACTAGATCGACCGGCATGCAAGCTGATAATTCAATTCGGCGTTAATTCAGTACATTAAA
AACGTCCGCAATGTGTTATTAAGTTGTCTAAGCGTCAATTTGTTTACACCACAATATATCCTGCCACCAG
CCAGCCAACAGCTCCCCGACCGGCAGCTCGGCACAAAATCACCACTCGATACAGGCAGCCCATCAGTCCG
GGACGGCGTCAGCGGGAGAGCCGTTGTAAGGCGGCAGACTTTGCTCATGTTACCGATGCTATTCGGAAGA
ACGGCAACTAAGCTGCCGGGTTTGAAACACGGATGATCTCGCGGAGGGTAGCATGTTGATTGTAACGATG
ACAGAGCGTTGCTGCCTGTGATCAATTCGGGCACGAACCCAGTGGACATAAGCCTGTTCGGTTCGTAAGC
TGTAATGCAAGTAGCGTATGCGCTCACGCAACTGGTCCAGAACCTTGACCGAACGCAGCGGTGGTAACGG
CGCAGTGGCGGTTTTCATGGCTTGTTATGACTGTTTTTTTGGGGTACAGTCTATGCCTCGGGCATCCAAG
CAGCAAGCGCGTTACGCCGTGGGTCGATGTTTGATGTTATGGAGCAGCAACGATGTTACGCAGCAGGGCA
GTCGCCCTAAAACAAAGTTAAACATCATGGGGGAAGCGGTGATCGCCGAAGTATCGACTCAACTATCAGA
GGTAGTTGGCGTCATCGAGCGCCATCTCGAACCGACGTTGCTGGCCGTACATTTGTACGGCTCCGCAGTG
GATGGCGGCCTGAAGCCACACAGTGATATTGATTTGCTGGTTACGGTGACCGTAAGGCTTGATGAAACAA
CGCGGCGAGCTTTGATCAACGACCTTTTGGAAACTTCGGCTTCCCCTGGAGAGAGCGAGATTCTCCGCGC
TGTAGAAGTCACCATTGTTGTGCACGACGACATCATTCCGTGGCGTTATCCAGCTAAGCGCGAACTGCAA
TTTGGAGAATGGCAGCGCAATGACATTCTTGCAGGTATCTTCGAGCCAGCCACGATCGACATTGATCTGG
CTATCTTGCTGACAAAAGCAAGAGAACATAGCGTTGCCTTGGTAGGTCCAGCGGCGGAGGAACTCTTTGA
TCCGGTTCCTGAACAGGATCTATTTGAGGCGCTAAATGAAACCTTAACGCTATGGAACTCGCCGCCCGAC
TGGGCTGGCGATGAGCGAAATGTAGTGCTTACGTTGTCCCGCATTTGGTACAGCGCAGTAACCGGCAAAA
TCGCGCCGAAGGATGTCGCTGCCGACTGGGCAATGGAGCGCCTGCCGGCCCAGTATCAGCCCGTCATACT
TGAAGCTAGACAGGCTTATCTTGGACAAGAAGAAGATCGCTTGGCCTCGCGCGCAGATCAGTTGGAAGAA
TTTGTCCACTACGTGAAAGGCGAGATCACCAAGGTAGTCGGCAAATAATGTCTAGCTAGAAATTCGTTCA
AGCCGACGCCGCTTCGCGGCGCGGCTTAACTCAAGCGTTAGATGCACTAAGCACATAATTGCTCACAGCC
AAACTATCAGGTCAAGTCTGCTTTTATTATTTTTAAGCGTGCATAATAAGCCCTACACAAATTGGGAGAT
ATATCATGCATGACCAAAATCCCTTAACGTGAGTTTTCGTTCCACTGAGCGTCAGACCCCGTAGAAAAGA
TCAAAGGATCTTCTTGAGATCCTTTTTTTCTGCGCGTAATCTGCTGCTTGCAAACAAAAAAACCACCGCT
ACCAGCGGTGGTTTGTTTGCCGGATCAAGAGCTACCAACTCTTTTTCCGAAGGTAACTGGCTTCAGCAGA
GCGCAGATACCAAATACTGTCCTTCTAGTGTAGCCGTAGTTAGGCCACCACTTCAAGAACTCTGTAGCAC
CGCCTACATACCTCGCTCTGCTAATCCTGTTACCAGTGGCTGCTGCCAGTGGCGATAAGTCGTGTCTTAC
CGGGTTGGACTCAAGACGATAGTTACCGGATAAGGCGCAGCGGTCGGGCTGAACGGGGGGTTCGTGCACA
CAGCCCAGCTTGGAGCGAACGACCTACACCGAACTGAGATACCTACAGCGTGAGCTATGAGAAAGCGCCA
CGCTTCCCGAAGGGAGAAAGGCGGACAGGTATCCGGTAAGCGGCAGGGTCGGAACAGGAGAGCGCACGAG
GGAGCTTCCAGGGGGAAACGCCTGGTATCTTTATAGTCCTGTCGGGTTTCGCCACCTCTGACTTGAGCGT
CGATTTTTGTGATGCTCGTCAGGGGGGCGGAGCCTATGGAAAAACGCCAGCAACGCGGCCTTTTTACGGT
TCCTGGCCTTTTGCTGGCCTTTTGCTCACATGTTCTTTCCTGCGTTATCCCCTGATTCTGTGGATAACCG
TATTACCGCCTTTGAGTGAGCTGATACCGCTCGCCGCAGCCGAACGACCGAGCGCAGCGAGTCAGTGAGC
GAGGAAGCGGAAGAGCGCCTGATGCGGTATTTTCTCCTTACGCATCTGTGCGGTATTTCACACCGCATAT
GGTGCACTCTCAGTACAATCTGCTCTGATGCCGCATAGTTAAGCCAGTATACACTCCGCTATCGCTACGT
GACTGGGTCATGGCTGCGCCCCGACACCCGCCAACACCCGCTGACGCGCCCTGACGGGCTTGTCTGCTCC
CGGCATCCGCTTACAGACAAGCTGTGACCGTCTCCGGGAGCTGCATGTGTCAGAGGTTTTCACCGTCATC
ACCGAAACGCGCGAGGCAGGGTGCCTTGATGTGGGCGCCGGCGGTCGAGTGGCGACGGCGCGGCTTGTCC
GCGCCCTGGTAGATTGCCTGGCCGTAGGCCAGCCATTTTTGAGCGGCCAGCGGCCGCGATAGGCCGACGC
GAAGCGGCGGGGCGTAGGGAGCGCAGCGACCGAAGGGTAGGCGCTTTTTGCAGCTCTTCGGCTGTGCGCT
GGCCAGACAGTTATGCACAGGCCAGGCGGGTTTTAAGAGTTTTAATAAGTTTTAAAGAGTTTTAGGCGGA
AAAATCGCCTTTTTTCTCTTTTATATCAGTCACTTACATGTGTGACCGGTTCCCAATGTACGGCTTTGGG
TTCCCAATGTACGGGTTCCGGTTCCCAATGTACGGCTTTGGGTTCCCAATGTACGTGCTATCCACAGGAA
AGAGACCTTTTCGACCTTTTTCCCCTGCTAGGGCAATTTGCCCTAGCATCTGCTCCGTACATTAGGAACC
GGCGGATGCTTCGCCCTCGATCAGGTTGCGGTAGCGCATGACTAGGATCGGGCCAGCCTGCCCCGCCTCC
TCCTTCAAATCGTACTCCGGCAGGTCATTTGACCCGATCAGCTTGCGCACGGTGAAACAGAACTTCTTGA
ACTCTCCGGCGCTGCCACTGCGTTCGTAGATCGTCTTGAACAACCATCTGGCTTCTGCCTTGCCTGCGGC
GCGGCGTGCCAGGCGGTAGAGAAAACGGCCGATGCCGGGATCGATCAAAAAGTAATCGGGGTGAACCGTC
AGCACGTCCGGGTTCTTGCCTTCTGTGATCTCGCGGTACATCCAATCAGCTAGCTCGATCTCGATGTACT
CCGGCCGCCCGGTTTCGCTCTTTACGATCTTGTAGCGGCTAATCAAGGCTTCACCCTCGGATACCGTCAC
CAGGCGGCCGTTCTTGGCCTTCTTCGTACGCTGCATGGCAACGTGCGTGGTGTTTAACCGAATGCAGGTT
TCTACCAGGTCGTCTTTCTGCTTTCCGCCATCGGCTCGCCGGCAGAACTTGAGTACGTCCGCAACGTGTG
GACGGAACACGCGGCCGGGCTTGTCTCCCTTCCCTTCCCGGTATCGGTTCATGGATTCGGTTAGATGGGA
AACCGCCATCAGTACCAGGTCGTAATCCCACACACTGGCCATGCCGGCCGGCCCTGCGGAAACCTCTACG
TGCCCGTCTGGAAGCTCGTAGCGGATCACCTCGCCAGCTCGTCGGTCACGCTTCGACAGACGGAAAACGG
CCACGTCCATGATGCTGCGACTATCGCGGGTGCCCACGTCATAGAGCATCGGAACGAAAAAATCTGGTTG
CTCGTCGCCCTTGGGCGGCTTCCTAATCGACGGCGCACCGGCTGCCGGCGGTTGCCGGGATTCTTTGCGG
ATTCGATCAGCGGCCGCTTGCCACGATTCACCGGGGCGTGCTTCTGCCTCGATGCGTTGCCGCTGGGCGG
CCTGCGCGGCCTTCAACTTCTCCACCAGGTCATCACCCAGCGCCGCGCCGATTTGTACCGGGCCGGATGG
TTTGCGACCGCTCACGCCGATTCCTCGGGCTTGGGGGTTCCAGTGCCATTGCAGGGCCGGCAGACAACCC
AGCCGCTTACGCCTGGCCAACCGCCCGTTCCTCCACACATGGGGCATTCCACGGCGTCGGTGCCTGGTTG
TTCTTGATTTTCCATGCCGCCTCCTTTAGCCGCTAAAATTCATCTACTCATTTATTCATTTGCTCATTTA
CTCTGGTAGCTGCGCGATGTATTCAGATAGCAGCTCGGTAATGGTCTTGCCTTGGCGTACCGCGTACATC
TTCAGCTTGGTGTGATCCTCCGCCGGCAACTGAAAGTTGACCCGCTTCATGGCTGGCGTGTCTGCCAGGC
TGGCCAACGTTGCAGCCTTGCTGCTGCGTGCGCTCGGACGGCCGGCACTTAGCGTGTTTGTGCTTTTGCT
CATTTTCTCTTTACCTCATTAACTCAAATGAGTTTTGATTTAATTTCAGCGGCCAGCGCCTGGACCTCGC
GGGCAGCGTCGCCCTCGGGTTCTGATTCAAGAACGGTTGTGCCGGCGGCGGCAGTGCCTGGGTAGCTCAC
GCGCTGCGTGATACGGGACTCAAGAATGGGCAGCTCGTACCCGGCCAGCGCCTCGGCAACCTCACCGCCG
ATGCGCGTGCCTTTGATCGCCCGCGACACGACAAAGGCCGCTTGTAGCCTTCCATCCGTGACCTCAATGC
GCTGCTTAACCAGCTCCACCAGGTCGGCGGTGGCCCATATGTCGTAAGGGCTTGGCTGCACCGGAATCAG
CACGAAGTCGGCTGCCTTGATCGCGGACACAGCCAAGTCCGCCGCCTGGGGCGCTCCGTCGATCACTACG
AAGTCGCGCCGGCCGATGGCCTTCACGTCGCGGTCAATCGTCGGGCGGTCGATGCCGACAACGGTTAGCG
GTTGATCTTCCCGCACGGCCGCCCAATCGCGGGCACTGCCCTGGGGATCGGAATCGACTAACAGAACATC
GGCCCCGGCGAGTTGCAGGGCGCGGGCTAGATGGGTTGCGATGGTCGTCTTGCCTGACCCGCCTTTCTGG
TTAAGTACAGCGATAACCTTCATGCGTTCCCCTTGCGTATTTGTTTATTTACTCATCGCATCATATACGC
AGCGACCGCATGACGCAAGCTGTTTTACTCAAATACACATCACCTTTTTAGACGGCGGCGCTCGGTTTCT
TCAGCGGCCAAGCTGGCCGGCCAGGCCGCCAGCTTGGCATCAGACAAACCGGCCAGGATTTCATGCAGCC
GCACGGTTGAGACGTGCGCGGGCGGCTCGAACACGTACCCGGCCGCGATCATCTCCGCCTCGATCTCTTC
GGTAATGAAAAACGGTTCGTCCTGGCCGTCCTGGTGCGGTTTCATGCTTGTTCCTCTTGGCGTTCATTCT
CGGCGGCCGCCAGGGCGTCGGCCTCGGTCAATGCGTCCTCACGGAAGGCACCGCGCCGCCTGGCCTCGGT
GGGCGTCACTTCCTCGCTGCGCTCAAGTGCGCGGTACAGGGTCGAGCGATGCACGCCAAGCAGTGCAGCC
GCCTCTTTCACGGTGCGGCCTTCCTGGTCGATCAGCTCGCGGGCGTGCGCGATCTGTGCCGGGGTGAGGG
TAGGGCGGGGGCCAAACTTCACGCCTCGGGCCTTGGCGGCCTCGCGCCCGCTCCGGGTGCGGTCGATGAT
TAGGGAACGCTCGAACTCGGCAATGCCGGCGAACACGGTCAACACCATGCGGCCGGCCGGCGTGGTGGTG
TCGGCCCACGGCTCTGCCAGGCTACGCAGGCCCGCGCCGGCCTCCTGGATGCGCTCGGCAATGTCCAGTA
GGTCGCGGGTGCTGCGGGCCAGGCGGTCTAGCCTGGTCACTGTCACAACGTCGCCAGGGCGTAGGTGGTC
AAGCATCCTGGCCAGCTCCGGGCGGTCGCGCCTGGTGCCGGTGATCTTCTCGGAAAACAGCTTGGTGCAG
CCGGCCGCGTGCAGTTCGGCCCGTTGGTTGGTCAAGTCCTGGTCGTCGGTGCTGACGCGGGCATAGCCCA
GCAGGCCAGCGGCGGCGCTCTTGTTCATGGCGTAATGTCTCCGGTTCTAGTCGCAAGTATTCTACTTTAT
GCGACTAAAACACGCGACAAGAAAACGCCAGGAAAAGGGCAGGGCGGCAGCCTGTCGCGTAACTTAGGAC
TTGTGCGACATGTCGTTTTCAGAAGACGGCTGCACTGAACGTCAGAAGCCGACTGCACTATAGCAGCGGA
GGGGTTGGATCAAAGTACTTTAAAGTACTTTAAAGTACTTTAAAGTACTTTGATCCCGAGGGGAACCCTG
TGGTTGGCATGCACATACAAATGGACGAACGGATAAACCTTTTCACGCCCTTTTAAATATCCGATTATTC
TAATAAACGCTCTTTTCTCTTAGGTTTACCCGCCAATATATCCTGTCAAACACTGATAGTTTAAACTGAA
GGCGGGAAACGACAATCTGATCCAAGCTCAAGCTAAGCTTGAGCTCCAACTTTGTATAGAAAAGTTGTC
